Addgene plasmid #18850: pAG416GPD-Cerulean-CHC1
Depositing lab: Susan Lindquist. Depositing organization: Whitehead Institute for Biomedical Research. Publication: The Parkinson's disease protein alpha-synuclein disrupts cellular Rab homeostasis. Gitler AD, Bevis BJ, Shorter J, Strathearn KE, Hamamichi S, Su LJ, Caldwell KA, Caldwell GA, Rochet JC, McCaffery JM, Barlowe C, Lindquist S. Proc Natl Acad Sci U S A. 2008 Jan 8. 105(1):145-50. 10.1073/pnas.0710685105 PubMed 18162536.
Backbone
  Vector backbone: pAG416GPD
  Backbone manufacturer: pRS416
  Backbone size w/o insert (bp): 7497
  Vector type: Yeast Expression
  Selectable markers: URA3
Growth in bacteria
  Bacterial resistance: Ampicillin, 100 μg/mL
  Growth temperature: 37°C
  Growth strain: DH5alpha
  Copy number: Unknown
Gene/Insert
  Gene/Insert name: CHC1 (alt name: YGL206C)
  Species: S. cerevisiae (budding yeast)
  Insert size (bp): 4961
  Entrez Gene: CHC1 (a.k.a. YGL206C, SWA5)
  Tag / fusion protein: Cerulean (N terminal on insert)
  Cloning method: Restriction Enzyme; 5′ cloning site GATEWAY CLONING (not destroyed); 3′ cloning site GATEWAY CLONING (not destroyed)
  Sequencing primers: 5′ EGFP-C
Terms and licenses: Academic/Nonprofit Terms; Industry Terms: Not Available to Industry
How to cite: pAG416GPD-Cerulean-CHC1 was a gift from Susan Lindquist (Addgene plasmid # 18850 ; http://n2t.net/addgene:18850 ; RRID:Addgene_18850)
