[The description below was written by a language model from this plasmid's Addgene catalogue record.]
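Description:
pAG416GPD-Cerulean-CHC1 is a yeast expression plasmid built on pAG416GPD, a Gateway-compatible derivative of the pRS416 shuttle vector. In Saccharomyces cerevisiae it is selected through the URA3 auxotrophic marker, and in E. coli it is maintained under ampicillin selection. pRS416-type vectors are generally centromeric, low-copy plasmids in yeast, although the record itself does not list the replication elements and gives the copy number as unknown. No feature table is provided, so individual elements such as origins and terminators cannot be confirmed from the record.

The insert is the S. cerevisiae CHC1 gene (YGL206C, also called SWA5), about 5 kb long, which encodes the clathrin heavy chain. It was introduced by Gateway recombination, despite the cloning method field being listed as restriction enzyme, and is fused at its N terminus to Cerulean, a cyan fluorescent protein variant. The "GPD" in the backbone name indicates the strong constitutive glyceraldehyde-3-phosphate dehydrogenase promoter used in this vector series, though the promoter is not stated as a separate field. The expected product is a constitutively expressed Cerulean-Chc1 fusion that fluorescently marks clathrin-associated structures in living yeast cells.

The plasmid is associated with a study of how the Parkinson's disease protein alpha-synuclein disrupts Rab homeostasis and vesicle trafficking in cells. This suggests use as a fluorescent compartment or trafficking marker for colocalisation imaging, with the cyan emission allowing it to be combined with spectrally distinct tags on other proteins. The record does not spell out this specific application.
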