>Addgene plasmid #18850 | pAG416GPD-Cerulean-CHC1 | addgene partial sequence | sequence record 24740 | EGFP-C 5'-CATGGTCCTGCTGGAGTTCGTG-3'
CNCGGNCNCNCGGCAGGACGAGCTGTCAAGGGTGGACCAGGTGGTGGACATCAAACAAGTTTGTACAAAA
AAGCAGGCTCCACCATGAGTGACCTACCCATTGAATTTACCGAATTGGTCGATCTGATGTCCTTAGGAAT
TTCCCCTCAATTCCTTGACTTCAGATCAACTACTTTCGAGAGTGACCACTTCGTCACTGTTAGAGAAACA
AAGGACGGTACAAACTCTGTTGCAATCGTGGATTTGGCCAAAGGCAATGAAGTGACAAGGAAGAATATGG
GCGGTGATTCTGCTATCATGCATCCATCTCAGATGGTTATTTCCGTTAGAGCAAATGGTACTATCGTGCA
GATATTTAATTTGGAAACTAAGAGCAAGTTAAAGTCTTTTACTTTAGATGAACCTGTTATTTTTTGGAGG
TGGTTGAGTGAAACCACTTTGGGTTTTGTTACCGCAAGATCCATACTGACCTCGAACGTCTTTGATGGTA
ACGTAAATGCTAAGCCTCAATTGCTTACCTTGAGACACGCTAACTTGAACAATACCCAAATTATCAATTT
TGTGGCTAACAAAAACCTTGACTGGGTCCGCAGTTGTNGGTATCTTACAAGAAAATGGCCGTATTGCCGG
TAGAATTCAATTTTNTCCCCAAACACCGAAACTGCCCCCAAGCTATCGACGGTCATGTTGCTATCTTTTC
CNAATAATTACTAGAGGNAATGGNCTCGACCCCGGTACAAGTTTTCGTNACTGGTANCAGAAATGCCNCC
NCCGGTGCTGGGGAATTAGAATTATCGAGATGGANNCGAGCCTCATGGCCCTNN
